>Addgene plasmid #194387 | pMIGII-TCR-A | addgene full sequence | sequence record 382672 | Addgene NGS Result
TTTTCCCAGTCACGACGTTGTAAAACGACGGCGCAAGGAATGGTGCATGCAAGGAGATGGCGCCCAACAG
TCCCCCGGCCACGGGGCCTGCCACCATACCCACGCCGAAACAAGCGCTCATGAGCCCGAAGTGGCGAGCC
CGATCTTCCCCATCGGTGATGTCGGCGATATAGGCGCCAGCAACCGCACCTGTGGCGCCGGTGATGCCGG
CCACGATGCGTCCGGCGTAGAGGCGATTAGTCCAATTTGTTAAAGACAGGATATCAGTGGTCCAGGCTCT
AGTTTTGACTCAACAATATCACCAGCTGAAGCCTATAGAGTACGAGCCATAGATAAAATAAAAGATTTTA
TTTAGTCTCCAGAAAAAGGGGGGAATGAAAGACCCCACCTGTAGGTTTGGCAAGCTAGCTTAAGTAACGC
CATTTTGCAAGGCATGGAAAATACATAACTGAGAATAGAGAAGTTCAGATCAAGGTTAGGAACAGAGAGA
CAGCAGAATATGGGCCAAACAGGATATCTGTGGTAAGCAGTTCCTGCCCCGGCTCAGGGCCAAGAACAGA
TGGTCCCCAGATGCGGTCCCGCCCTCAGCAGTTTCTAGAGAACCATCAGATGTTTCCAGGGTGCCCCAAG
GACCTGAAATGACCCTGTGCCTTATTTGAACTAACCAATCAGTTCGCTTCTCGCTTCTGTTCGCGCGCTT
CTGCTCCCCGAGCTCAATAAAAGAGCCCACAACCCCTCACTCGGCGCGCCAGTCCTCCGATAGACTGCGT
CGCCCGGGTACCCGTATTCCCAATAAAGCCTCTTGCTGTTTGCATCCGAATCGTGGACTCGCTGATCCTT
GGGAGGGTCTCCTCAGATTGATTGACTGCCCACCTCGGGGGTCTTTCATTTGGAGGTTCCACCGAGATTT
GGAGACCCCTGCCCAGGGACCACCGACCCCCCCGCCGGGAGGTAAGCTGGCCAGCGGTCGTTTCGTGTCT
GTCTCTGTCTTTGTGCGTGTTTGTGCCGGCATCTAATGTTTGCGCCTGCGTCTGTACTAGTTAGCTAACT
AGCTCTGTATCTGGCGGACCCGTGGTGGAACTGACGAGTTCTGAACACCCGGCCGCAACCCTGGGAGACG
TCCCAGGGACTTTGGGGGCCGTTTTTGTGGCCCGACCTGAGGAAGGGAGTCGATGTGGAATCCGACCCCG
TCAGGATATGTGGTTCTGGTAGGAGACGAGAACCTAAAACAGTTCCCGCCTCCGTCTGAATTTTTGCTTT
CGGTTTGGAACCGAAGCCGCGCGTCTTGTCTGCTGCAGCGCTGCAGCATCGTTCTGTGTTGTCTCTGTCT
GACTGTGTTTCTGTATTTGTCTGAAAATTAGGGCCAGACTGTTACCACTCCCTTAAGTTTGACCTTAGGT
CACTGGAAAGATGTCGAGCGGATCGCTCACAACCAGTCGGTAGATGTCAAGAAGAGACGTTGGGTTACCT
TCTGCTCTGCAGAATGGCCAACCTTTAACGTCGGATGGCCGCGAGACGGCACCTTTAACCGAGACCTCAT
CACCCAGGTTAAGATCAAGGTCTTTTCACCTGGCCCGCATGGACACCCAGACCAGGTCCCCTACATCGTG
ACCTGGGAAGCCTTGGCTTTTGACCCCCCTCCCTGGGTCAAGCCCTTTGTACACCCTAAGCCTCCGCCTC
CTCTTCCTCCATCCGCCCCGTCTCTCCCCCTTGAACCTCCTCGTTCGACCCCGCCTCGATCCTCCCTTTA
TCCAGCCCTCACTCCTTCTCTAGGCGCCGGAATTCAGATCTACCATGCAGAGGAACCTGGGAGCTGTGCT
GGGGATTCTGTGGGTGCAGATTTGCTGGGTGAGCGGAGATAAGGTGAAACAAAGTCCCTCAGCGCTGAGT
CTCCAAGAAGGAACCAATTCTGCTCTGAGATGCAATTTTTCTATCGCCGCGACAACTGTGCAGTGGTTCC
TACAGAATCCCAGGGGCAGCCTCATCAATCTTTTTTACCTGGTTCCAGGAACAAAGGAGAATGGGAGGTT
AAAGTCAGCATTCGATTCTAAGGAGAGCTACAGCACCCTGCACATCAGGGATGCCCAGCTGGAGGACTCA
GGCACTTACTTCTGTGCTGCTGGGTCTCCCAACTACAGCAACAACAGACTTACTTTGGGGAAGGGAACCC
AGGTGGTGGTGTTACCAAACATCCAGAACCCAGAACCTGCTGTGTACCAGTTAAAAGATCCTCGGTCTCA
GGACAGCACCCTCTGCCTGTTCACCGACTTTGACTCCCAAATCAATGTGCCGAAAACCATGGAATCTGGA
ACGTTCATCACTGACAAAACTGTGCTGGACATGAAAGCTATGGATTCCAAGAGCAATGGGGCCATTGCCT
GGAGCAACCAGACAAGCTTCACCTGCCAAGATATCTTCAAAGAGACCAACGCCACCTACCCCAGTTCAGA
CGTTCCCTGTGATGCCACGTTGACTGAGAAAAGCTTTGAAACAGATATGAACCTAAACTTTCAAAACCTG
TCAGTTATGGGACTCCGAATCCTCCTGCTGAAAGTAGCCGGATTTAACCTGCTCATGACGCTGAGGCTGT
GGTCCGGCTCCGGAGCCACGAACTTCTCTCTGTTAAAGCAAGCAGGAGACGTGGAAGAAAACCCCGGTCC
CATGGGCTGTAGGCTCCTAAGCTGTGTGGCCTTCTGCCTCTTGGGAATAGGCCCTTTGGAGACGGCTGTT
TTCCAGACTCCAAACTATCATGTCACACAGGTGGGAAATGAAGTGTCTTTCAATTGTAAGCAAACTCTGG
GCCACGATACTATGTATTGGTACAAGCAAGACTCTAAGAAATTGCTGAAGATTATGTTTAGCTACAATAA
TAAGCAACTCATTGTAAACGAAACAGTTCCAAGGCGCTTCTCACCTCAGTCTTCAGATAAAGCTCATTTG
AATCTTCGAATCAAGTCTGTAGAGCCGGAGGACTCTGCTGTGTATCTCTGTGCCAGCAGCAGGGACTGGG
GGGGGCTAGAGTACTTCGGTCCCGGCACCAGGCTCACGGTTTTAGAGGATCTGAGAAATGTGACTCCACC
CAAGGTCTCCTTGTTTGAGCCATCAAAAGCAGAGATTGCAAACAAACAAAAGGCTACCCTCGTGTGCTTG
GCCAGGGGCTTCTTCCCTGACCACGTGGAGCTGAGCTGGTGGGTGAATGGCAAGGAGGTCCACAGTGGGG
TCAGCACGGACCCTCAGGCCTACAAGGAGAGCAATTATAGCTACTGCCTGAGCAGCCGCCTGAGGGTCTC
TGCTACCTTCTGGCACAATCCTCGAAACCACTTCCGCTGCCAAGTGCAGTTCCATGGGCTTTCGGAGGAG
GACAAGTGGCCAGAGGGCTCACCCAAACCTGTCACACAGAACATCAGTGCAGAGGCCTGGGGCCGAGCAG
ACTGTGGAATCACTTCAGCATCCTATCATCAGGGGGTTCTGTCTGCAACCATCCTCTATGAGATCCTACT
GGGGAAGGCCACCCTATATGCTGTGCTGGTCAGTGGCCTGGTGCTGATGGCCATGGTCAAGAGAAAAAAT
TCCTGACTCGAGCGGGATCAATTCCGCCCCCCCCCTAACGTTACTGGCCGAAGCCGCTTGGAATAAGGCC
GGTGTGCGTTTGTCTATATGTTATTTTCCACCATATTGCCGTCTTTTGGCAATGTGAGGGCCCGGAAACC
TGGCCCTGTCTTCTTGACGAGCATTCCTAGGGGTCTTTCCCCTCTCGCCAAAGGAATGCAAGGTCTGTTG
AATGTCGTGAAGGAAGCAGTTCCTCTGGAAGCTTCTTGAAGACAAACAACGTCTGTAGCGACCCTTTGCA
GGCAGCGGAACCCCCCACCTGGCGACAGGTGCCTCTGCGGCCAAAAGCCACGTGTATAAGATACACCTGC
AAAGGCGGCACAACCCCAGTGCCACGTTGTGAGTTGGATAGTTGTGGAAAGAGTCAAATGGCTCTCCTCA
AGCGTATTCAACAAGGGGCTGAAGGATGCCCAGAAGGTACCCCATTGTATGGGATCTGATCTGGGGCCTC
GGTGCACATGCTTTACATGTGTTTAGTCGAGGTTAAAAAAACGTCTAGGCCCCCCGAACCACGGGGACGT
GGTTTTCCTTTGAAAAACACGATAATACCATGGTGAGCAAGGGCGAGGAGCTGTTCACCGGGGTGGTGCC
CATCCTGGTCGAGCTGGACGGCGACGTAAACGGCCACAAGTTCAGCGTGTCCGGCGAGGGCGAGGGCGAT
GCCACCTACGGCAAGCTGACCCTGAAGTTCATCTGCACCACCGGCAAGCTGCCCGTGCCCTGGCCCACCC
TCGTGACCACCCTGACCTACGGCGTGCAGTGCTTCAGCCGCTACCCCGACCACATGAAGCAGCACGACTT
CTTCAAGTCCGCCATGCCCGAAGGCTACGTCCAGGAGCGCACCATCTTCTTCAAGGACGACGGCAACTAC
AAGACCCGCGCCGAGGTGAAGTTCGAGGGCGACACCCTGGTGAACCGCATCGAGCTGAAGGGCATCGACT
TCAAGGAGGACGGCAACATCCTGGGGCACAAGCTGGAGTACAACTACAACAGCCACAACGTCTATATCAT
GGCCGACAAGCAGAAGAACGGCATCAAGGTGAACTTCAAGATCCGCCACAACATCGAGGACGGCAGCGTG
CAGCTCGCCGACCACTACCAGCAGAACACCCCCATCGGCGACGGCCCCGTGCTGCTGCCCGACAACCACT
ACCTGAGCACCCAGTCCGCCCTGAGCAAAGACCCCAACGAGAAGCGCGATCACATGGTCCTGCTGGAGTT
CGTGACCGCCGCCGGGATCACTCTCGGCATGGACGAGCTGTACAAGTAAAGCGGCCGCGACTCTAGAGTC
GACCTGCAGGCATGCAAGCTTCAGGTAGCCGGCTAACGTTAACAACCGGTACCTCTAGAACTATAGCTAG
CATGCGCAAATTTAAAGCGCTGATATCGATAAAATAAAAGATTTTATTTAGTCTCCAGAAAAAGGGGGGA
ATGAAAGACCCCACCTGTAGGTTTGGCAAGCTAGCTTAAGTAACGCCATTTTGCAAGGCATGGAAAATAC
ATAACTGAGAATAGAGAAGTTCAGATCAAGGTTAGGAACAGAGAGACAGCAGAATATGGGCCAAACAGGA
TATCTGTGGTAAGCAGTTCCTGCCCCGGCTCAGGGCCAAGAACAGATGGTCCCCAGATGCGGTCCCGCCC
TCAGCAGTTTCTAGAGAACCATCAGATGTTTCCAGGGTGCCCCAAGGACCTGAAATGACCCTGTGCCTTA
TTTGAACTAACCAATCAGTTCGCTTCTCGCTTCTGTTCGCGCGCTTCTGCTCCCCGAGCTCAATAAAAGA
GCCCACAACCCCTCACTCGGCGCGCCAGTCCTCCGATAGACTGCGTCGCCCGGGTACCCGTGTATCCAAT
AAACCCTCTTGCAGTTGCATCCGACTTGTGGTCTCGCTGTTCCTTGGGAGGGTCTCCTCTGAGTGATTGA
CTACCCGTCAGCGGGGGTCTTTCATGGGTAACAGTTTCTTGAAGTTGGAGAACAACATTCTGAGGGTAGG
AGTCGAATATTAAGTAATCCTGACTCAATTAGCCACTGTTTTGAATCCACATACTCCAATACTCCTGAAA
TAGTTCATTATGGACAGCGCAGAAAGAGCTGGGGAGAATTGTGAAATTGTTATCCGCTCACAATTCCACA
CAACATACGAGCCGGAAGCATAAAGTGTAAAGCCTGGGGTGCCTAATGAGTGAGCTAACTCACATTAATT
GCGTTGCGCTCACTGCCCGCTTTCCAGTCGGGAAACCTGTCGTGCCAGCTGCATTAATGAATCGGCCAAC
GCGCGGGGAGAGGCGGTTTGCGTATTGGGCGCTCTTCCGCTTCCTCGCTCACTGACTCGCTGCGCTCGGT
CGTTCGGCTGCGGCGAGCGGTATCAGCTCACTCAAAGGCGGTAATACGGTTATCCACAGAATCAGGGGAT
AACGCAGGAAAGAACATGTGAGCAAAAGGCCAGCAAAAGGCCAGGAACCGTAAAAAGGCCGCGTTGCTGG
CGTTTTTCCATAGGCTCCGCCCCCCTGACGAGCATCACAAAAATCGACGCTCAAGTCAGAGGTGGCGAAA
CCCGACAGGACTATAAAGATACCAGGCGTTTCCCCCTGGAAGCTCCCTCGTGCGCTCTCCTGTTCCGACC
CTGCCGCTTACCGGATACCTGTCCGCCTTTCTCCCTTCGGGAAGCGTGGCGCTTTCTCATAGCTCACGCT
GTAGGTATCTCAGTTCGGTGTAGGTCGTTCGCTCCAAGCTGGGCTGTGTGCACGAACCCCCCGTTCAGCC
CGACCGCTGCGCCTTATCCGGTAACTATCGTCTTGAGTCCAACCCGGTAAGACACGACTTATCGCCACTG
GCAGCAGCCACTGGTAACAGGATTAGCAGAGCGAGGTATGTAGGCGGTGCTACAGAGTTCTTGAAGTGGT
GGCCTAACTACGGCTACACTAGAAGAACAGTATTTGGTATCTGCGCTCTGCTGAAGCCAGTTACCTTCGG
AAAAAGAGTTGGTAGCTCTTGATCCGGCAAACAAACCACCGCTGGTAGCGGTGGTTTTTTTGTTTGCAAG
CAGCAGATTACGCGCAGAAAAAAAGGATCTCAAGAAGATCCTTTGATCTTTTCTACGGGGTCTGACGCTC
AGTGGAACGAAAACTCACGTTAAGGGATTTTGGTCATGAGATTATCAAAAAGGATCTTCACCTAGATCCT
TTTAAATTAAAAATGAAGTTTTAAATCAATCTAAAGTATATATGAGTAAACTTGGTCTGACAGTTACCAA
TGCTTAATCAGTGAGGCACCTATCTCAGCGATCTGTCTATTTCGTTCATCCATAGTTGCCTGACTCCCCG
TCGTGTAGATAACTACGATACGGGAGGGCTTACCATCTGGCCCCAGTGCTGCAATGATACCGCGAGACCC
ACGCTCACCGGCTCCAGATTTATCAGCAATAAACCAGCCAGCCGGAAGGGCCGAGCGCAGAAGTGGTCCT
GCAACTTTATCCGCCTCCATCCAGTCTATTAATTGTTGCCGGGAAGCTAGAGTAAGTAGTTCGCCAGTTA
ATAGTTTGCGCAACGTTGTTGCCATTGCTACAGGCATCGTGGTGTCACGCTCGTCGTTTGGTATGGCTTC
ATTCAGCTCCGGTTCCCAACGATCAAGGCGAGTTACATGATCCCCCATGTTGTGCAAAAAAGCGGTTAGC
TCCTTCGGTCCTCCGATCGTTGTCAGAAGTAAGTTGGCCGCAGTGTTATCACTCATGGTTATGGCAGCAC
TGCATAATTCTCTTACTGTCATGCCATCCGTAAGATGCTTTTCTGTGACTGGTGAGTACTCAACCAAGTC
ATTCTGAGAATAGTGTATGCGGCGACCGAGTTGCTCTTGCCCGGCGTCAATACGGGATAATACCGCGCCA
CATAGCAGAACTTTAAAAGTGCTCATCATTGGAAAACGTTCTTCGGGGCGAAAACTCTCAAGGATCTTAC
CGCTGTTGAGATCCAGTTCGATGTAACCCACTCGTGCACCCAACTGATCTTCAGCATCTTTTACTTTCAC
CAGCGTTTCTGGGTGAGCAAAAACAGGAAGGCAAAATGCCGCAAAAAAGGGAATAAGGGCGACACGGAAA
TGTTGAATACTCATACTCTTCCTTTTTCAATATTATTGAAGCATTTATCAGGGTTATTGTCTCATGAGCG
GATACATATTTGAATGTATTTAGAAAAATAAACAAATAGGGGTTCCGCGCACATTTCCCCGAAAAGTGCC
ACCTGACGTCTAAGAAACCATTATTATCATGACATTAACCTATAAAAATAGGCGTATCACGAGGCCCTTT
CGTCTCGCGCGTTTCGGTGATGACGGTGAAAACCTCTGACACATGCAGCTCCCGGAGACGGTCACAGCTT
GTCTGTAAGCGGATGCCGGGAGCAGACAAGCCCGTCAGGGCGCGTCAGCGGGTGTTGGCGGGTGTCGGGG
CTGGCTTAACTATGCGGCATCAGAGCAGATTGTACTGAGAGTGCACCATATGCGGTGTGAAATACCGCAC
AGATGCGTAAGGAGAAAATACCGCATCAGGCGCCATTCGCCATTCAGGCTGCGCAACTGTTGGGAAGGGC
GATCGGTGCGGGCCTCTTCGCTATTACGCCAGCTGGCGAAAGGGGGATGTGCTGCAAGGCGATTAAGTTG
GGTAACGCCAGGG
Features (pLannotate 1.2.2; 23 found; start..end, strand, type, name):
     32..233     -  CDS            TcR (fragment): tetracycline efflux protein; tet; confers resistance to tetracycline
    234..332     +  CDS            env (fragment): murine leukemia virus gPr80 envelope polyprotein precursor; env; proteolytically cleaved into gp70SU and p15TM subunits
    374..890     +  LTR            5' LTR: 5' long terminal repeat from murine embryonic stem cell virus
    954..1295    +  misc_feature   MESV Ψ: packaging signal of murine embryonic stem cell virus
   1362..1778    +  CDS            gag (truncated): truncated Moloney murine leukemia virus (MMLV) gag gene lacking the start codon
   1795..2118    +  CDS            TRAV22: TVA22_HUMAN - Experimental evidence at protein level: Swiss-Prot protein existence level 1. V region of the variable domain of T cell receptor (TR) alpha chain that participates in the antigen recognition (PubMed:24600447). Alpha-beta T cell receptors are antigen specific receptors which are essential to the immune response and are present on the cell surface of T lymphocytes. Recognize peptide-major histocompatibility (MH) (pMH) complexes that are displayed by antigen presenting cells (APC), a prerequisite for efficient T cell adaptive immunity against pathogens (PubMed:25493333). Binding of
   2185..2595    +  CDS            Tcra: TCA_MOUSE - Experimental evidence at protein level: Swiss-Prot protein existence level 1. From Mus musculus (Mouse).
   2605..2660    +  CDS            P2A (fragment): 2A peptide from porcine teschovirus-1 polyprotein Eukaryotic ribosomes fail to insert a peptide bond between the Gly and Pro residues, yielding separate polypeptides.
   2662..3573    +  CDS            TRB: TRBR2_HUMAN - Experimental evidence at protein level: Swiss-Prot protein existence level 1. The beta chain of TRAV38-2DV8*01J31*01C*01/TRBV25- 1*01J2S3*01C2*01 alpha-beta T cell receptor (TR) clonotype that displays pan-cancer cell recognition via the invariant MR1 molecule. On CD8-positive T cell clone MC.7.G5, likely recognizes tumor-specific or -associated metabolite(s) essential for cancer cell survival, triggering killing of many cancer cell types including lung, melanoma, leukemia, colon, breast, prostate, bone and ovarian cancer cells. Mediates cancer cell cytotoxicity in an HLA-indepen
   3597..4157    +  misc_feature   IRES: internal ribosome entry site (IRES) of the encephalomyocarditis virus (EMCV)
   4160..4879    +  CDS            EGFP: the original enhanced GFP (Yang et al., 1996) mammalian codon-optimized
   4891..4921    +  misc_feature   MCS (fragment): pUC18/19 multiple cloning site
   5041..5555    +  LTR            3' LTR: 3' long terminal repeat from murine embryonic stem cell virus
   5717..5733    -  protein_bind   lac operator: The lac repressor binds to the lac operator to inhibit transcription in E. coli. This inhibition can be relieved by adding lactose or isopropyl-β-D-thiogalactopyranoside (IPTG). lac repressor encoded by lacI
   5741..5771    -  promoter       lac promoter: promoter for the E. coli lac operon
   5786..5807    -  protein_bind   CAP binding site: CAP binding activates transcription in the presence of cAMP. E. coli catabolite activator protein
   5820..5912    -  CDS            lacI (fragment): lac repressor; lacI; The lac repressor binds to the lac operator to inhibit transcription in E. coli. This inhibition can be relieved by adding lactose or isopropyl-β-D-thiogalactopyranoside (IPTG).
   6095..6683    -  rep_origin     ori: high-copy-number ColE1/pMB1/pBR322/pUC origin of replication
   6854..7714    -  CDS            AmpR: β-lactamase; bla; confers resistance to ampicillin, carbenicillin, and related antibiotics
   7715..7819    -  promoter       AmpR promoter: bla
   7914..7949    +  CDS            rop (fragment): Rop protein, which maintains plasmids at low copy number; rop
   8051..8150    +  misc_feature   bom (fragment): basis of mobility region from pBR322
   8156..32      -  CDS            lacZα (fragment) (across the origin): LacZα fragment of β-galactosidase; lacZ fragment
