[The description below was written by a language model from this plasmid's Addgene catalogue record and pLannotate feature annotations shown in this document.]
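Description:
pMIGII-TCR-A is a gammaretroviral expression plasmid built on the pMIGII backbone (an MSCV-type vector) for delivering a candidate "orphan" mouse T cell receptor, meaning one whose antigen specificity is not known, into mammalian cells. In bacteria it is maintained through a high-copy ColE1/pUC-type origin and selected with ampicillin via the β-lactamase gene. The annotation also picks up short remnants of tetracycline resistance, lacZα, lacI, rop and bom sequences, which are non-functional leftovers of earlier cloning vectors.

The viral cassette is flanked by 5′ and 3′ long terminal repeats from murine embryonic stem cell virus, followed by the Ψ packaging signal and a truncated, start-codon-deficient gag segment that extends the packaging region. Because gag, pol and env are not functionally encoded, these must be supplied in trans by a packaging system. No separate internal promoter is annotated, so transcription is presumably driven by the 5′ LTR. The roughly 1.8 kb insert, introduced by Gibson assembly, encodes a TCR α chain (variable region plus mouse Tcra constant region) joined through a P2A ribosome-skipping peptide to a TCR β chain, so both chains are produced from a single open reading frame as separate polypeptides. The automated annotation labels the α variable and β chain segments by their closest human database matches, but the catalogue entry gives the insert as wild-type mouse sequence. Downstream, an EMCV IRES drives EGFP from the same transcript, marking transduced cells by fluorescence. The record supports its use for retroviral expression of this paired TCR; the specific assays are not stated.
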