Addgene plasmid #194387: pMIGII-TCR-A
Purpose: Retroviral expression of candidate orphan TCR
Depositing lab: Michael Carroll. Depositing organization: Boston Children's Hospital. Publication: T cell help shapes B cell tolerance. Akama-Garren EH, Yin X, Prestwood TR, Ma M, Utz PJ, Carroll MC. Sci Immunol. 2024 Feb 16;9(92):eadj7029. doi: 10.1126/sciimmunol.adj7029. Epub 2024 Feb 16. PubMed 38363829.
Backbone
  Vector backbone: pMIGII
  Backbone manufacturer: Addgene #52107
  Backbone size w/o insert (bp): 6512
  Vector type: Retroviral
Growth in bacteria
  Bacterial resistance: Ampicillin, 100 μg/mL
  Growth temperature: 37°C
  Growth strain: NEB Stable
  Copy number: High Copy
Gene/Insert
  Gene/Insert name: TCR-A (alt name: T cell receptor)
  Species: M. musculus (mouse)
  Insert size (bp): 1785
  Mutation: WT
  Entrez Gene: Tcra (a.k.a. Tcralpha); Tcrb (a.k.a. TCRbeta, Tib)
  Cloning method: Gibson Cloning
  Sequencing primers: 5′ pLXSN; 3′ IRES_rev
Terms and licenses: Academic/Nonprofit Terms; Industry Terms: Not Available to Industry
How to cite: pMIGII-TCR-A was a gift from Michael Carroll (Addgene plasmid # 194387 ; http://n2t.net/addgene:194387 ; RRID:Addgene_194387)
